>Addgene plasmid #11066 | p177 Grg-1s EGFP | depositor full sequence | sequence record 6882 | Author sequence
TAGTTATTAATAGTAATCAATTACGGGGTCATTAGTTCATAGCCCATATATGGAGTTCCGCGTTACATAA
CTTACGGTAAATGGCCCGCCTGGCTGACCGCCCAACGACCCCCGCCCATTGACGTCAATAATGACGTATG
TTCCCATAGTAACGCCAATAGGGACTTTCCATTGACGTCAATGGGTGGAGTATTTACGGTAAACTGCCCA
CTTGGCAGTACATCAAGTGTATCATATGCCAAGTACGCCCCCTATTGACGTCAATGACGGTAAATGGCCC
GCCTGGCATTATGCCCAGTACATGACCTTATGGGACTTTCCTACTTGGCAGTACATCTACGTATTAGTCA
TCGCTATTACCATGGTGATGCGGTTTTGGCAGTACATCAATGGGCGTGGATAGCGGTTTGACTCACGGGG
ATTTCCAAGTCTCCACCCCATTGACGTCAATGGGAGTTTGTTTTGGCACCAAAATCAACGGGACTTTCCA
AAATGTCGTAACAACTCCGCCCCATTGACGCAAATGGGCGGTAGGCGTGTACGGTGGGAGGTCTATATAA
GCAGAGCTGGTTTAGTGAACCGTCAGATCCGCTAGCGCTACCGGACTCAGATCTCGAGATGTTCCCGCAG
AGCCGGCACCCAACGCCGCACCAAGCTGCAGGCCAGCCCTTTAAGTTCACTATCCCGGAGTCTCTGGACC
GGATTAAAGAGGAATTCCAGTTCCTGCAGGCGCAGTATCACAGTCTTAAATTGGAGTGTGAGAAACTGGC
AAGTGAAAAGACAGAAATGCAGAGGCACTACGTGATGTATTATGAAATGTCATATGGATTAAACATTGAA
ATGCACAAACAGACTGAAATCGCCAAGAGATTGAACACCATTTGTGCCCAAGTCATCCCATTTCTGTCTC
AGGAACATCAACAACAGGTGGCCCAGGCTGTGGAACGTGCCAAACAGGTGACCATGGCAGAGTTGAATGC
CATCATCGGGCAGCAGTTGCAAGCTCAGCATCTCTCCCATGGCCATGGACCCCCAGTACCTCTCACGCCT
CACCCTTCAGGACTTCAGCCTCCTGGCATCCCGCCCCTTGGGGGCAGTGCCAGCCTTCTCGCGCTGTCTA
GTGCTCTGAGTGGGCAGTCTCACTTGGCAATAAAAGATGACAAGAAGCACCATGATGCAGAGCGCCACAG
AGGTGAGAGGCCGGGCAAGCCAGATCCGCGGGCCCGGGATCCACCGGTCGCCACCATGGTGAGCAAGGGC
GAGGAGCTGTTCACCGGGGTGGTGCCCATCCTGGTCGAGCTGGACGGCGACGTAAACGGCCACAAGTTCA
GCGTGTCCGGCGAGGGCGAGGGCGATGCCACCTACGGCAAGCTGACCCTGAAGTTCATCTGCACCACCGG
CAAGCTGCCCGTGCCCTGGCCCACCCTCGTGACCACCCTGACCTACGGCGTGCAGTGCTTCAGCCGCTAC
CCCGACCACATGAAGCAGCACGACTTCTTCAAGTCCGCCATGCCCGAAGGCTACGTCCAGGAGCGCACCA
TCTTCTTCAAGGACGACGGCAACTACAAGACCCGCGCCGAGGTGAAGTTCGAGGGCGACACCCTGGTGAA
CCGCATCGAGCTGAAGGGCATCGACTTCAAGGAGGACGGCAACATCCTGGGGCACAAGCTGGAGTACAAC
TACAACAGCCACAACGTCTATATCATGGCCGACAAGCAGAAGAACGGCATCAAGGTGAACTTCAAGATCC
GCCACAACATCGAGGACGGCAGCGTGCAGCTCGCCGACCACTACCAGCAGAACACCCCCATCGGCGACGG
CCCCGTGCTGCTGCCCGACAACCACTACCTGAGCACCCAGTCCGCCCTGAGCAAAGACCCCAACGAGAAG
CGCGATCACATGGTCCTGCTGGAGTTCGTGACCGCCGCCGGGATCACTCTCGGCATGGACGAGCTGTACA
AGTAAAGCGGCCGCGACTCTAGATCATAATCAGCCATACCACATTTGTAGAGGTTTTACTTGCTTTAAAA
AACCTCCCACACCTCCCCCTGAACCTGAAACATAAAATGAATGCAATTGTTGTTGTTAACTTGTTTATTG
CAGCTTATAATGGTTACAAATAAAGCAATAGCATCACAAATTTCACAAATAAAGCATTTTTTTCACTGCA
TTCTAGTTGTGGTTTGTCCAAACTCATCAATGTATCTTAAGGCGTAAATTGTAAGCGTTAATATTTTGTT
AAAATTCGCGTTAAATTTTTGTTAAATCAGCTCATTTTTTAACCAATAGGCCGAAATCGGCAAAATCCCT
TATAAATCAAAAGAATAGACCGAGATAGGGT
[37 nt withheld, positions 2342-2378]
AAAGAACGTGGACTCCAACGTCAAAGG
[49 nt withheld, positions 2406-2454]
T
[91 nt withheld, positions 2456-2546]
G
[124 nt withheld, positions 2548-2671]
CAGGTGGCACTTTTCGGGGAAATGTGCGCGGAACCCCTATTTGTTTATTTTTCTAAATACATTCAAATAT
GTATCCGCTCATGAGACAATAACCCTGATAAATGCTTCAATAATATTGAAAAAGGAAGAGTCCTGAGGCG
GAAAGAACCAGCTGTGGAATGTGTGTCAGTTAGGGTGTGGAAAGTCCCCAGGCTCCCCAGCAGGCAGAAG
TATGCAAAGCATGCATCTCAATTAGTCAGCAACCAGGTGTGGAAAGTCCCCAGGCTCCCCAGCAGGCAGA
AGTATGCAAAGCATGCATCTCAATTAGTCAGCAACCATAGTCCCGCCCCTAACTCCGCCCATCCCGCCCC
TAACTCCGCCCAGTTCCGCCCATTCTCCGCCCCATGGCTGACTAATTTTTTTTATTTATGCAGAGGCCGA
GGCCGCCTCGGCCTCTGAGCTATTCCAGAAGTAGTGAGGAGGCTTTTTTGGAGGCCTAGGCTTTTGCAAA
GATCGATCAAGAGACAGGATGAGGATCGTTTCGCATGATTGAACAAGATGGATTGCACGCAGGTTCTCCG
GCCGCTTGGGTGGAGAGGCTATTCGGCTATGACTGGGCACAACAGACAATCGGCTGCTCTGATGCCGCCG
TGTTCCGGCTGTCAGCGCAGGGGCGCCCGGTTCTTTTTGTCAAGACCGACCTGTCCGGTGCCCTGAATGA
ACTGCAAGACGAGGCAGCGCGGCTATCGTGGCTGGCCACGACGGGCGTTCCTTGCGCAGCTGTGCTCGAC
GTTGTCACTGAAGCGGGAAGGGACTGGCTGCTATTGGGCGAAGTGCCGGGGCAGGATCTCCTGTCATCTC
ACCTTGCTCCTGCCGAGAAAGTATCCATCATGGCTGATGCAATGCGGCGGCTGCATACGCTTGATCCGGC
TACCTGCCCATTCGACCACCAAGCGAAACATCGCATCGAGCGAGCACGTACTCGGATGGAAGCCGGTCTT
GTCGATCAGGATGATCTGGACGAAGAGCATCAGGGGCTCGCGCCAGCCGAACTGTTCGCCAGGCTCAAGG
CGAGCATGCCCGACGGCGAGGATCTCGTCGTGACCCATGGCGATGCCTGCTTGCCGAATATCATGGTGGA
AAATGGCCGCTTTTCTGGATTCATCGACTGTGGCCGGCTGGGTGTGGCGGACCGCTATCAGGACATAGCG
TTGGCTACCCGTGATATTGCTGAAGAGCTTGGCGGCGAATGGGCTGACCGCTTCCTCGTGCTTTACGGTA
TCGCCGCTCCCGATTCGCAGCGCATCGCCTTCTATCGCCTTCTTGACGAGTTCTTCTGAGCGGGACTCTG
GGGTTCGAAATGACCGACCAAGCGACGCCCAACCTGCCATCACGAGATTTCGATTCCACCGCCGCCTTCT
ATGAAAGGTTGGGCTTCGGAATCGTTTTCCGGGACGCCGGCTGGATGATCCTCCAGCGCGGGGATCTCAT
GCTGGAGTTCTTCGCCCACCCTAGGGGGAGGCTAACTGAAACACGGAAGGAGACAATACCGGAAGGAACC
CGCGCTATGACGGCAATAAAAAGACAGAATAAAACGCACGGTGTTGGGTCGTTTGTTCATAAACGCGGGG
TTCGGTCCCAGGGCTGGCACTCTGTCGATACCCCACCGAGACCCCATTGGGGCCAATACGCCCGCGTTTC
TTCCTTTTCCCCACCCCACCCCCCAAGTTCGGGTGAAGGCCCAGGGCTCGCAGCCAACGTCGGGGCGGCA
GGCCCTGCCATAGCCTCAGGTTACTCATATATACTTTAGATTGATTTAAAACTTCATTTTTAATTTAAAA
GGATCTAGGTGAAGATCCTTTTTGATAATCTCATGACCAAAATCCCTTAACGTGAGTTTTCGTTCCACTG
AGCGTCAGACCCCGTAGAAAAGATCAAAGGATCTTCTTGAGATCCTTTTTTTCTGCGCGTAATCTGCTGC
TTGCAAACAAAAAAACCACCGCTACCAGCGGTGGTTTGTTTGCCGGATCAAGAGCTACCAACTCTTTTTC
CGAAGGTAACTGGCTTCAGCAGAGCGCAGATACCAAATACTGTCCTTCTAGTGTAGCCGTAGTTAGGCCA
CCACTTCAAGAACTCTGTAGCACCGCCTACATACCTCGCTCTGCTAATCCTGTTACCAGTGGCTGCTGCC
AGTGGCGATAAGTCGTGTCTTACCGGGTTGGACTCAAGACGATAGTTACCGGATAAGGCGCAGCGGTCGG
GCTGAACGGGGGGTTCGTGCACACAGCCCAGCTTGGAGCGAACGACCTACACCGAACTGAGATACCTACA
GCGTGAGCTATGAGAAAGCGCCACGCTTCCCGAAGGGAGAAAGGCGGACAGGTATCCGGTAAGCGGCAGG
GTCGGAACAGGAGAGCGCACGAGGGAGCTTCCAGGGGGAAACGCCTGGTATCTTTATAGTCCTGTCGGGT
TTCGCCACCTCTGACTTGAGCGTCGATTTTTGTGATGCTCGTCAGGGGGGCGGAGCCTATGGAAAAACGC
CAGCAACGCGGCCTTTTTACGGTTCCTGGCCTTTTGCTGGCCTTTTGCTCACATGTTCTTTCCTGCGTTA
TCCCCTGATTCTGTGGATAACCGTATTACCGCCATGCAT
Features (pLannotate 1.2.2; 16 found; start..end, strand, type, name):
     61..364     +  enhancer       CMV enhancer: human cytomegalovirus immediate early enhancer
    365..568     +  promoter       CMV promoter: human cytomegalovirus (CMV) immediate early promoter
    591..618     +  misc_feature   MCS (fragment): multiple cloning site
    619..1200    +  CDS            TLE5: TLE5_HUMAN - Also known as AES, GRG, GRG5. Experimental evidence at protein level: Swiss-Prot protein existence level 1. Transcriptional corepressor. Acts as dominant repressor towards other family members. Inhibits NF-kappa-B-regulated gene expression. May be required for the initiation and maintenance of the differentiated state. Essential for the transcriptional repressor activity of SIX3 during retina and lens development. From Homo sapiens (Human).
   1216..1238    +  misc_feature   MCS (fragment): multiple cloning site
   1246..1965    +  CDS            EGFP: the original enhanced GFP (Yang et al., 1996) mammalian codon-optimized
   1982..2065    +  CDS            large T antigen (fragment): large T antigen from SV40 (simian virus 40)
   2088..2209    +  polyA_signal   SV40 poly(A) signal: SV40 polyadenylation signal
   2243..2671    -  rep_origin     f1 ori (sequence partly withheld): f1 bacteriophage origin of replication; arrow indicates direction of (+) strand synthesis
   2698..2802    +  promoter       AmpR promoter: bla
   2804..3161    +  promoter       SV40 promoter: SV40 enhancer and early promoter
   3196..3990    +  CDS            NeoR/KanR: aminoglycoside phosphotransferase from Tn5; aph(3')-II (or nptII); confers resistance to neomycin, kanamycin, and G418 (Geneticin®)
   4011..4163    +  CDS            ble (fragment): BLE_KLEPN - Experimental evidence at protein level: Swiss-Prot protein existence level 1. Binding protein with a strong affinity to the bleomycin family of antibiotics. Binds to CL990; an antimitotic-antibiotic compound. From Klebsiella pneumoniae.
   4222..4269    +  polyA_signal   HSV TK poly(A) signal: herpes simplex virus thymidine kinase polyadenylation signal (Cole and Stacy, 1985)
   4360..4376    -  polyA_signal   bGH poly(A) signal (fragment): bovine growth hormone polyadenylation signal
   4598..5186    +  rep_origin     ori: high-copy-number ColE1/pMB1/pBR322/pUC origin of replication
