[The description below was written by a language model from this plasmid's Addgene catalogue record and pLannotate feature annotations shown in this document.]
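Description:
p177 Grg-1s EGFP is a mammalian expression plasmid built on the pEGFP-N1 backbone that encodes a short isoform of mouse Groucho-related gene 1 (Grg1-S, from the Tle1 locus) fused at its C terminus to EGFP. The roughly 600 bp insert was placed between the XhoI and SacII sites of the multiple cloning site, both of which are retained, giving a construct of about 5.3 kb. Expression is driven by the human cytomegalovirus immediate early enhancer and promoter, and the transcript is terminated by the SV40 polyadenylation signal downstream of EGFP. The automated annotation labels the insert region as human TLE5 (AES/GRG5). This most likely reflects sequence similarity among the short, amino-terminal Groucho family proteins rather than the insert's true identity, since the catalogue entry lists it as the mouse Grg1 short form.

The plasmid replicates in E. coli at high copy from a pUC-type ColE1 origin and also carries an f1 origin for single-stranded DNA production. A single Tn5 aminoglycoside phosphotransferase (NeoR/KanR) gene provides both selections. A bacterial bla-type promoter drives kanamycin resistance in bacteria, while the SV40 enhancer/early promoter and the HSV TK polyadenylation signal allow G418 selection of stably transfected mammalian cells. Small annotated fragments (SV40 large T antigen, ble, bGH poly(A)) appear to be backbone remnants or partial matches rather than functional parts. The construct suits transient or stable expression of fluorescently tagged Grg1-S, for example to visualise its subcellular localisation or to test its effects in transcriptional regulation, in line with the associated study characterising a novel mammalian Groucho isoform.
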