Addgene plasmid #11066: p177 Grg-1s EGFP
Depositing lab: Ramesh Shivdasani. Depositing organization: Dana-Farber Cancer Institute. Publication: Characterization of a novel mammalian Groucho isoform and its role in transcriptional regulation. Lepourcelet M, Shivdasani RA. J Biol Chem. 2002 Dec 6. 277(49):47732-40. 10.1074/jbc.M208154200 PubMed 12359720.
Backbone
  Vector backbone: pEGFP-N1
  Backbone manufacturer: BD Biosciences
  Backbone size w/o insert (bp): 4700
  Vector type: Mammalian Expression
  Selectable markers: Neomycin (select with G418)
Growth in bacteria
  Bacterial resistance: Kanamycin, 50 μg/mL
  Growth temperature: 37°C
  Growth strain: DH5alpha
  Copy number: High Copy
Gene/Insert
  Gene/Insert name: Grg1-S (alt names: Groucho; Grg1 short)
  Species: M. musculus (mouse)
  Insert size (bp): 600
  Entrez Gene: Tle1 (a.k.a. C230057C06Rik, Estm14, Grg-1, Grg1, Tle4l)
  Tag / fusion protein: EGFP (C terminal on backbone)
  Cloning method: Restriction Enzyme; 5′ cloning site XhoI (not destroyed); 3′ cloning site SacII (not destroyed)
  Sequencing primers: 5′ EGFP-N
Terms and licenses: Academic/Nonprofit Terms; Industry Terms: Not Available to Industry
How to cite: p177 Grg-1s EGFP was a gift from Ramesh Shivdasani (Addgene plasmid # 11066 ; http://n2t.net/addgene:11066 ; RRID:Addgene_11066)
