>Addgene plasmid #11066 | p177 Grg-1s EGFP | addgene partial sequence | sequence record 18021 | EGFP-N 5'-CGTCGCCGTCCAGCTCGACCAG-3'
GACCCCGGNANGCTCTCGCCCTTGCTCACCATGGTGGCGACCGGTGGATCCCGGGCCCGCGGATCTGGCT
TGCCCGGCCTCTCACCTCTGTGGCGCTCTGCATCATGGTGCTTCTTGTCATCTTTTATTGCCAAGTGAGA
CTGCCCACTCAGAGCACTAGACAGCGCGAGAAGGCTGGCACTGCCCCCAAGGGGCGGGATGCCAGGAGGC
TGAAGTCCTGAAGGGTGAGGCGTGAGAGGTACTGGGGGTCCATGGCCATGGGAGAGATGCTGAGCTTGCA
ACTGCTGCCCGATGATGGCATTCAACTCTGCCATGGTCACCTGTTTGGCACGTTCCACAGCCTGGGCCAC
CTGTTGTTGATGTTCCTGAGACAGAAATGGGATGACTTGGGCACAAATGGTGTTCAATCTCTTGGCGATT
TCAGTCTGTTTGTGCATTTCAATGTTTAATCCATATGACATTTCATAATACATCACGTAGTGCCTCTGCA
TTTCTGTCTTTTCACTTGCCAGTTTCTCACACTCCAATTTAAGACTGTGATACTGCGCCTGCAGGAACTG
GAATTCCTCTTTAATCCGGTCCAGAGACTCCGGGATAGTGAACTTAAAGGGCTGGCCTGCAGCTTGGTGC
GGCGTTGGGTGCCGGCTCTGCGGGAACATCTCGAGATCTGAGTCCGGTAGCGCTAGCGGATCTGACGGTT
CACTAAACCAGCTCTGCTTATATAGACCTCCCACCGTACACGCCTACCGCCCATTTGCGTCATGGGGCGG
AATTGTTACGACATTTTGGAAGTCCCGTTGATTTGGTGCNAACAACTCCNN
